Addgene plasmid #185705: pCMV-T7-NLS(SV40)-anCas(PDCA)-6xHis-NLS(SV40)
Purpose: CMV and T7 promoter expression plasmid for human codon usage anCas(PDCA) with an N-terminal NLS and C-terminal NLS
Depositing lab: Raul Perez-Jimenez. Depositing organization: CIC NanoGUNE. Publication: Evolution of CRISPR-associated endonucleases as inferred from resurrected proteins. Alonso-Lerma B, Jabalera Y, Samperio S, Morin M, Fernandez A, Hille LT, Silverstein RA, Quesada-Ganuza A, Reifs A, Fernandez-Penalver S, Benitez Y, Soletto L, Gavira JA, Diaz A, Vranken W, Sanchez-Mejias A, Guell M, Mojica FJM, Kleinstiver BP, Moreno-Pelayo MA, Montoliu L, Perez-Jimenez R. Nat Microbiol. 2023 Jan;8(1):77-90. doi: 10.1038/s41564-022-01265-y. Epub 2023 Jan 2. PubMed 36593295.
Backbone
  Vector backbone: pcDNA3.1(+)
  Backbone manufacturer: GenScript
  Vector type: Mammalian Expression
Growth in bacteria
  Bacterial resistance: Ampicillin, 100 μg/mL
  Growth temperature: 37°C
  Growth strain: DH5alpha
  Copy number: High Copy
Gene/Insert
  Gene/Insert name: anCas(PDCA) (alt name: ancient Cas (Pyogenes-Dysgalactiae Common Ancestor))
  Species: Synthetic
  Mutation: optimized for human codon usage
  Promoter: CMV and T7
  Tag / fusion protein: NLS (N terminal on insert); 6xHis-NLS (C terminal on insert)
  Cloning method: Restriction Enzyme; 5′ cloning site unknown (unknown if destroyed)
Terms and licenses: Academic/Nonprofit Terms; Industry Terms: Not Available to Industry
Depositor comments: Please visit https://www.biorxiv.org/content/10.1101/2022.03.30.485982v2 for bioRxiv preprint.
How to cite: pCMV-T7-NLS(SV40)-anCas(PDCA)-6xHis-NLS(SV40) was a gift from Raul Perez-Jimenez (Addgene plasmid # 185705 ; http://n2t.net/addgene:185705 ; RRID:Addgene_185705)
