[The description below was written by a language model from this plasmid's Addgene catalogue record and pLannotate feature annotations shown in this document.]
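Description:
pCMV-T7-NLS(SV40)-anCas(PDCA)-6xHis-NLS(SV40) is a 9,576-nt mammalian expression plasmid built on the pcDNA3.1(+) backbone. It is propagated in E. coli at high copy from a ColE1/pUC-type origin under ampicillin selection (AmpR with its bla promoter). It also carries an f1 phage origin and short lac promoter/operator remnants typical of this backbone. For selection in mammalian cells, the backbone provides a neomycin/kanamycin phosphotransferase gene driven by the SV40 enhancer/early promoter and terminated by an SV40 poly(A) signal, which permits G418 selection of stable transfectants.

The payload is a synthetic, human-codon-optimised open reading frame encoding anCas(PDCA). This "ancient Cas" protein was reconstructed as the inferred common ancestor of the Streptococcus pyogenes and S. dysgalactiae Cas9 lineages. The automated annotation labels this roughly 4.1-kb coding region as S. pyogenes cas9, reflecting its similarity to the modern enzyme rather than identity with it. According to the record, the protein carries an N-terminal SV40 nuclear localisation signal and a C-terminal 6xHis tag followed by a second SV40 NLS, although these small elements are not individually called in the feature table. Transcription is driven by the CMV immediate-early enhancer and promoter for strong expression in mammalian cells and is terminated by the bGH poly(A) signal. A T7 promoter sits just upstream of the coding sequence and allows in vitro transcription or T7-based expression from the same plasmid.

The dual NLS directs the nuclease to the nucleus, and the His tag allows affinity purification or detection. The construct comes from work on resurrected ancestral CRISPR-associated endonucleases and is suited to testing the activity of this ancestral nuclease in human cells. No guide RNA cassette is annotated, so a guide would have to be supplied separately.
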