Features (pLannotate 1.2.2; 20 found; start..end, strand, type, name):
     39..91      -  misc_feature   bom (fragment): basis of mobility region from pBR322
    246..625     +  enhancer       CMV enhancer: human cytomegalovirus immediate early enhancer
    626..829     +  promoter       CMV promoter: human cytomegalovirus (CMV) immediate early promoter
    825..858     +  LTR            5' LTR (truncated) (fragment): truncated 5' long terminal repeat (LTR) from HIV-1
    874..892     +  promoter       T7 promoter: promoter for bacteriophage T7 RNA polymerase
    970..5073    +  CDS            cas9: CAS9_STRP1 - Also known as csn1 From Streptococcus pyogenes serotype M1.
   5184..5408    +  polyA_signal   bGH poly(A) signal: bovine growth hormone polyadenylation signal
   5412..5433    +  promoter       SV40 promoter (fragment): SV40 enhancer and early promoter
   5454..5882    +  rep_origin     f1 ori (sequence partly withheld): f1 bacteriophage origin of replication; arrow indicates direction of (+) strand synthesis
   5896..6225    +  promoter       SV40 promoter: SV40 enhancer and early promoter
   6292..7083    +  CDS            neo: KKA2_KLEPN - Also known as kan, nptII. Experimental evidence at protein level: Swiss-Prot protein existence level 1. Resistance to kanamycin, neomycin, paromomycin, ribostamycin, butirosin and gentamicin B. From Klebsiella pneumoniae.
   7107..7265    +  CDS            ble (fragment): BLE_KLEPN - Experimental evidence at protein level: Swiss-Prot protein existence level 1. Binding protein with a strong affinity to the bleomycin family of antibiotics. Binds to CL990; an antimitotic-antibiotic compound. From Klebsiella pneumoniae.
   7260..7381    +  polyA_signal   SV40 poly(A) signal: SV40 polyadenylation signal
   7454..7470    -  protein_bind   lac operator: The lac repressor binds to the lac operator to inhibit transcription in E. coli. This inhibition can be relieved by adding lactose or isopropyl-β-D-thiogalactopyranoside (IPTG). lac repressor encoded by lacI
   7478..7508    -  promoter       lac promoter: promoter for the E. coli lac operon
   7523..7544    -  protein_bind   CAP binding site: CAP binding activates transcription in the presence of cAMP. E. coli catabolite activator protein
   7557..7649    -  CDS            lacI (fragment): lac repressor; lacI; The lac repressor binds to the lac operator to inhibit transcription in E. coli. This inhibition can be relieved by adding lactose or isopropyl-β-D-thiogalactopyranoside (IPTG).
   7832..8420    -  rep_origin     ori: high-copy-number ColE1/pMB1/pBR322/pUC origin of replication
   8591..9451    -  CDS            AmpR: β-lactamase; bla; confers resistance to ampicillin, carbenicillin, and related antibiotics
   9452..9556    -  promoter       AmpR promoter: bla
>Addgene plasmid #185705 | pCMV-T7-NLS(SV40)-anCas(PDCA)-6xHis-NLS(SV40) | addgene full sequence | sequence record 363631 | Addgene NGS Result
CACCTGACGTCGACGGATCGGGAGATCTCCCGATCCCCTATGGTGCACTCTCAGTACAATCTGCTCTGAT
GCCGCATAGTTAAGCCAGTATCTGCTCCCTGCTTGTGTGTTGGAGGTCGCTGAGTAGTGCGCGAGCAAAA
TTTAAGCTACAACAAGGCAAGGCTTGACCGACAATTGCATGAAGAATCTGCTTAGGGTTAGGCGTTTTGC
GCTGCTTCGCGATGTACGGGCCAGATATACGCGTTGACATTGATTATTGACTAGTTATTAATAGTAATCA
ATTACGGGGTCATTAGTTCATAGCCCATATATGGAGTTCCGCGTTACATAACTTACGGTAAATGGCCCGC
CTGGCTGACCGCCCAACGACCCCCGCCCATTGACGTCAATAATGACGTATGTTCCCATAGTAACGCCAAT
AGGGACTTTCCATTGACGTCAATGGGTGGAGTATTTACGGTAAACTGCCCACTTGGCAGTACATCAAGTG
TATCATATGCCAAGTACGCCCCCTATTGACGTCAATGACGGTAAATGGCCCGCCTGGCATTATGCCCAGT
ACATGACCTTATGGGACTTTCCTACTTGGCAGTACATCTACGTATTAGTCATCGCTATTACCATGGTGAT
GCGGTTTTGGCAGTACATCAATGGGCGTGGATAGCGGTTTGACTCACGGGGATTTCCAAGTCTCCACCCC
ATTGACGTCAATGGGAGTTTGTTTTGGCACCAAAATCAACGGGACTTTCCAAAATGTCGTAACAACTCCG
CCCCATTGACGCAAATGGGCGGTAGGCGTGTACGGTGGGAGGTCTATATAAGCAGAGCTCTCTGGCTAAC
TAGAGAACCCACTGCTTACTGGCTTATCGAAATTAATACGACTCACTATAGGGAGACCCAAGCTGGCTAG
CGTTTAAACTTAAGCTTGGTACCGCCACCATGCCCAAGAAAAAGCGGAAGGTGCCCAAGATGGACAAGAA
ATACTCTATCGGTCTGGATATCGGCACCAACAGCGTGGGCTGGGCCGTGATCACAGACGATTACAAAGTG
CCTAGCAAAAAGTTCAAGGTGCTGGGAAACACCGATAGACACAGCATCAAGAAGAATTTGATCGGCGCCC
TGCTGTTCGATAGCGGCGAAACCGCCGAAGCCACCAGACTGAAGAGGACCGCCCGGAGAAGATACACCAG
AAGAAAGAACCGAATTTGTTACCTGCAGGAGATCTTTTCTAATGAGATGGCCAAGGTGGACGACTCTTTT
TTCCACAGACTGGAAGAGTCCTTCCTGGTGGAGGAGGACAAGAAGCACGAGCGGCACCCCATCTTCGGAA
ACATCGTGGACGAGGTGGCCTATCACGAGAAGTATCCCACCATCTACCACCTGAGAAAGAAGCTGGCCGA
CTCCACCGACAAAGCAGACCTGAGACTGATCTATCTGGCCCTGGCTCACATGATCAAATTCCGCGGCCAC
TTCCTGATCGAGGGAGATCTCAACCCTGATAACAGCGATGTGGACAAGCTGTTCATCCAGCTGGTGCAGA
CCTACAACCAGCTGTTCGAGGAGAATCCCATCAACGCCTCTGGAGTGGACGCCAAGGCCATCCTGAGCGC
CAGACTGAGCAAGTCCCGGAGACTGGAGAACCTGATCGCCCAGCTGCCTGGCGAGAAGAAAAACGGCCTG
TTTGGAAATCTGATCGCACTGTCCCTGGGACTGACACCTAATTTCAAGAGCAACTTCGACCTGGCCGAGG
ATGCTAAACTGCAGCTGAGCAAAGACACCTACGACGATGACCTGGACAACCTGCTGGCCCAAATCGGCGA
CCAGTACGCCGACCTGTTCCTGGCCGCCAAGAACCTGAGCGACGCCATTCTGCTCAGCGATATCCTGAGA
GTGAACAGCGAGATCACAAAGGCACCTCTGAGCGCTAGCATGATCAAGCGATACGATGAGCACCACCAGG
ACCTGACCCTGCTCAAGGCTCTGGTGCGGCAGCAGCTGCCAGAAAAATACAAGGAGATCTTTTTCGACCA
GAGCAAGAATGGATACGCCGGCTACATCGACGGCGGCGCCTCTCAGGAGGAGTTCTACAAGTTCATTAAG
CCTATCCTGGAGAAGATGGACGGCACAGAGGAACTCCTGGCCAAACTCAACCGGGAGGACCTCCTGAGAA
AACAGCGGACATTCGACAATGGCAGCATCCCCCACCAGATCCACCTGGGCGAGCTGCACGCCATCCTGAG
GAGGCAGGAGGACTTCTACCCATTCCTGAAGGACAACAGAGAGAAGATCGAGAAGATCCTGACCTTCAGA
ATTCCTTACTACGTGGGACCTCTGGCCAGAGGCAACTCCAGATTCGCCTGGATGACCCGGAAGAGCGAGG
AAACCATCACCCCTTGGAACTTCGAGGAGGTGGTGGATAAGGGCGCTTCTGCCCAAAGCTTCATCGAAAG
AATGACAAACTTCGACAAGAACCTGCCAAACGAAAAGGTGCTGCCTAAACACTCTCTGCTGTACGAGTAC
TTTACCGTGTACAACGAGCTGACCAAGGTGAAGTACGTTACAGAGGGCATGAGAAAACCTGCCTTCCTAA
GCGGCGAGCAGAAAAAGGCTATCGTGGATCTGCTGTTTAAGACCAACCGGAAAGTGACCGTGAAGCAGCT
GAAAGAGGACTACTTCAAGAAGATCGAGTGCTTTGACTCTGTGGAAATATCTGGCGTGGAGGACCGGTTC
AACGCAAGCCTGGGAACATACCACGACCTGCTGAAGATCATCAAAGACAAGGATTTCCTGGACAATGAAG
AAAACGAGGATATCCTGGAAGATATTGTGCTGACACTGACACTGTTCGAGGACAGAGAGATGATCGAAGA
AAGACTGAAAACGTACGCCCATCTGTTCGATGATAAAGTGATGAAGCAGCTGAAAAGACGGCACTACACC
GGCTGGGGCAGACTGTCCCGGAAGCTGATCAACGGCATCCGTGACAAGCAGAGCGGCAAGACAATCCTGG
ACTTTCTCAAGAGCGACGGCTTCGCCAACCGGAACTTTATGCAGCTGATCCACGACGACTCCCTGACATT
CAAGGAGGATATCCAAAAAGCCCAGGTGTCCGGCCAGGGCGATTCCCTCCATGAGCAGATAGCTAACCTG
GCTGGCAGCCCCGCCATCAAGAAAGGCATCCTCCAGACCGTCAAGGTGGTGGATGAGCTGGTGAAGGTGA
TGGGCAGACATAAGCCCGAGAATATCGTTATTGAGATGGCTAGAGAAAACCAGACAACCCAGAAAGGCCA
GAAGAACAGCAGAGAGCGGATGAAAAGAATCGAGGAAGGCATCAAGGAACTGGGCAGCCAGATCCTCAAG
GAACACCCTGTGGAAAACACCCAGCTACAAAATGAGAAGCTGTACCTGTATTACCTGCAAAACGGCCGGG
ACATGTACGTGGACCAGGAGCTCGACATCAACCGGCTGAGCGATTATGACGTGGACCACATCGTGCCCCA
GTCATTCATCAAAGATGACAGCATCGACAACAAGGTGCTGACCCGGAGCGACAAGAATAGAGGCAAGTCT
GACAATGTGCCCAGCGAAGAAGTGGTGAAAAAGATGAAGAATTATTGGCGGCAGCTGCTGAACGCCAAGC
TGATTACACAGCGGAAGTTCGATAACCTGACAAAGGCCGAGAGAGGAGGCCTGTCTGAACTGGACAAGGC
CGGCTTCATCAAGCGGCAGCTGGTGGAGACCAGACAGATCACAAAGCACGTGGCTCAAATCCTGGACAGC
AGAATGAATACCAAGTACGACGAAAACGACAAGCTAATCCGGGAGGTGAAGGTGATCACCCTGAAGTCAA
AGCTGGTTTCCGACTTCAGAAAGGATTTCCAGTTCTACAAGGTGCGGGAAATCAACAACTACCACCACGC
CCACGACGCCTATCTGAACGCTGTCGTCGGAACCGCCCTCATCAAGAAGTACCCCAAGCTGGAATCTGAG
TTCGTGTACGGCGATTACAAGGTTTACGACGTGCGCAAGATGATCGCCAAGAGTGAACAAGAAATCGGAA
AAGCGACAGCCAAGAGATTCTTCTACAGCAATATCATGAACTTCTTCAAGACCGAGATCACCTTAGCCAA
TGGAGAAATCAGAAAGCGCCCCCTGATCGAAACTAACGGCGAGACAGGCGAGATCGTCTGGGACAAAGGC
AGAGATTTTGCCACAGTCAGAAAGGTGCTGAGCATGCCACAAGTGAATATCGTGAAGAAGACCGAGGTGC
AGACCGGCGGATTTAGCAAGGAAAGCATCCTGCCTAAGAGAAACAGCGATAAGCTGATTGCCCGGAAAAA
GGACTGGGATCCTAAAAAATACGGGGGCTTTGATTCCCCTACCGTGGCCTATAGCGTGCTGGTGGTGGCC
AAGGTCGAAAAGGGCAAGGCCAAGAAGCTGAAATCCGTGAAAGAATTGGTTGGAATTACCATCATGGAAC
GCAGCAGCTTCGAGAAGAACCCTATAGACTTCCTGGAAGCTAAAGGGTACAAGGACGTACAGAAAGACCT
AATCATCAAGCTGCCAAAGTACAGCCTGTTCGAGCTTGAGAACGGCAGAAGACGGATGCTGGCCAGCGCC
GGTGAGTTGCAGAAAGGTAACGAAATGGTGCTGCCTGCCAAACTGGTGACATTCCTTTACCATGCCAGCC
ACATCGAGAAGAGCAAGGGCTCTCCTGAGAACAACGAGCAAAAGCAGGCCTACATCGAGCAACACAAGCA
CGACCTGGACGAGATCCTGGAATACATCAGCGAATTCAGCAAGAGATACATCCTGGCCGATAAGAATCTA
TCTAAGGTGAAATCACTGTTTAACAAGCACGAGGATAGCAGCATCAGCGAGCTGGCAAGCAGCATCATCA
ACCTGTTCACCCTGACAAGCCTGGGCGCCCCTGCTGCTTTCAAGTTCCTGGATACCACCATCGACAGAAA
AAGATACACCAGCACCAAGGAAGTGCTGGATGCCACCCTGATCCACCAGTCAATAACAGGCCTGTACGAG
ACACGGATCGACCTCTCTCAGCTGGGCGGAGATCACCATCATCATCACCACGCCTCTGGAACAGGCGGAC
CTAAAAAGAAGAGGAAGGTTTAAGCGGCCGCTCGAGTCTAGAGGGCCCGTTTAAACCCGCTGATCAGCCT
CGACTGTGCCTTCTAGTTGCCAGCCATCTGTTGTTTGCCCCTCCCCCGTGCCTTCCTTGACCCTGGAAGG
TGCCACTCCCACTGTCCTTTCCTAATAAAATGAGGAAATTGCATCGCATTGTCTGAGTAGGTGTCATTCT
ATTCTGGGGGGTGGGGTGGGGCAGGACAGCAAGGGGGAGGATTGGGAAGACAATAGCAGGCATGCTGGGG
ATGCGGTGGGCTCTATGGCTTCTGAGGCGGAAAGAACCAGCTGGGGCTCTAGGGGGTATCCCC
[124 nt withheld, positions 5454-5577]
C
[91 nt withheld, positions 5579-5669]
A
[49 nt withheld, positions 5671-5719]
CCTTTGACGTTGGAGTCCACGTTCTTT
[37 nt withheld, positions 5747-5783]
ACCCTATCTCGGTCTATTCTTTTGATTTATAAGGGATTTTGCCGATTTCGGCCTATTGGTTAAAAAATGA
GCTGATTTAACAAAAATTTAACGCGAATTAATTCTGTGGAATGTGTGTCAGTTAGGGTGTGGAAAGTCCC
CAGGCTCCCCAGCAGGCAGAAGTATGCAAAGCATGCATCTCAATTAGTCAGCAACCAGGTGTGGAAAGTC
CCCAGGCTCCCCAGCAGGCAGAAGTATGCAAAGCATGCATCTCAATTAGTCAGCAACCATAGTCCCGCCC
CTAACTCCGCCCATCCCGCCCCTAACTCCGCCCAGTTCCGCCCATTCTCCGCCCCATGGCTGACTAATTT
TTTTTATTTATGCAGAGGCCGAGGCCGCCTCTGCCTCTGAGCTATTCCAGAAGTAGTGAGGAGGCTTTTT
TGGAGGCCTAGGCTTTTGCAAAAAGCTCCCGGGAGCTTGTATATCCATTTTCGGATCTGATCAAGAGACA
GGATGAGGATCGTTTCGCATGATTGAACAAGATGGATTGCACGCAGGTTCTCCGGCCGCTTGGGTGGAGA
GGCTATTCGGCTATGACTGGGCACAACAGACAATCGGCTGCTCTGATGCCGCCGTGTTCCGGCTGTCAGC
GCAGGGGCGCCCGGTTCTTTTTGTCAAGACCGACCTGTCCGGTGCCCTGAATGAACTGCAGGACGAGGCA
GCGCGGCTATCGTGGCTGGCCACGACGGGCGTTCCTTGCGCAGCTGTGCTCGACGTTGTCACTGAAGCGG
GAAGGGACTGGCTGCTATTGGGCGAAGTGCCGGGGCAGGATCTCCTGTCATCTCACCTTGCTCCTGCCGA
GAAAGTATCCATCATGGCTGATGCAATGCGGCGGCTGCATACGCTTGATCCGGCTACCTGCCCATTCGAC
CACCAAGCGAAACATCGCATCGAGCGAGCACGTACTCGGATGGAAGCCGGTCTTGTCGATCAGGATGATC
TGGACGAAGAGCATCAGGGGCTCGCGCCAGCCGAACTGTTCGCCAGGCTCAAGGCGCGCATGCCCGACGG
CGAGGATCTCGTCGTGACCCATGGCGATGCCTGCTTGCCGAATATCATGGTGGAAAATGGCCGCTTTTCT
GGATTCATCGACTGTGGCCGGCTGGGTGTGGCGGACCGCTATCAGGACATAGCGTTGGCTACCCGTGATA
TTGCTGAAGAGCTTGGCGGCGAATGGGCTGACCGCTTCCTCGTGCTTTACGGTATCGCCGCTCCCGATTC
GCAGCGCATCGCCTTCTATCGCCTTCTTGACGAGTTCTTCTGAGCGGGACTCTGGGGTTCGAAATGACCG
ACCAAGCGACGCCCAACCTGCCATCACGAGATTTCGATTCCACCGCCGCCTTCTATGAAAGGTTGGGCTT
CGGAATCGTTTTCCGGGACGCCGGCTGGATGATCCTCCAGCGCGGGGATCTCATGCTGGAGTTCTTCGCC
CACCCCAACTTGTTTATTGCAGCTTATAATGGTTACAAATAAAGCAATAGCATCACAAATTTCACAAATA
AAGCATTTTTTTCACTGCATTCTAGTTGTGGTTTGTCCAAACTCATCAATGTATCTTATCATGTCTGTAT
ACCGTCGACCTCTAGCTAGAGCTTGGCGTAATCATGGTCATAGCTGTTTCCTGTGTGAAATTGTTATCCG
CTCACAATTCCACACAACATACGAGCCGGAAGCATAAAGTGTAAAGCCTGGGGTGCCTAATGAGTGAGCT
AACTCACATTAATTGCGTTGCGCTCACTGCCCGCTTTCCAGTCGGGAAACCTGTCGTGCCAGCTGCATTA
ATGAATCGGCCAACGCGCGGGGAGAGGCGGTTTGCGTATTGGGCGCTCTTCCGCTTCCTCGCTCACTGAC
TCGCTGCGCTCGGTCGTTCGGCTGCGGCGAGCGGTATCAGCTCACTCAAAGGCGGTAATACGGTTATCCA
CAGAATCAGGGGATAACGCAGGAAAGAACATGTGAGCAAAAGGCCAGCAAAAGGCCAGGAACCGTAAAAA
GGCCGCGTTGCTGGCGTTTTTCCATAGGCTCCGCCCCCCTGACGAGCATCACAAAAATCGACGCTCAAGT
CAGAGGTGGCGAAACCCGACAGGACTATAAAGATACCAGGCGTTTCCCCCTGGAAGCTCCCTCGTGCGCT
CTCCTGTTCCGACCCTGCCGCTTACCGGATACCTGTCCGCCTTTCTCCCTTCGGGAAGCGTGGCGCTTTC
TCATAGCTCACGCTGTAGGTATCTCAGTTCGGTGTAGGTCGTTCGCTCCAAGCTGGGCTGTGTGCACGAA
CCCCCCGTTCAGCCCGACCGCTGCGCCTTATCCGGTAACTATCGTCTTGAGTCCAACCCGGTAAGACACG
ACTTATCGCCACTGGCAGCAGCCACTGGTAACAGGATTAGCAGAGCGAGGTATGTAGGCGGTGCTACAGA
GTTCTTGAAGTGGTGGCCTAACTACGGCTACACTAGAAGAACAGTATTTGGTATCTGCGCTCTGCTGAAG
CCAGTTACCTTCGGAAAAAGAGTTGGTAGCTCTTGATCCGGCAAACAAACCACCGCTGGTAGCGGTGGTT
TTTTTGTTTGCAAGCAGCAGATTACGCGCAGAAAAAAAGGATCTCAAGAAGATCCTTTGATCTTTTCTAC
GGGGTCTGACGCTCAGTGGAACGAAAACTCACGTTAAGGGATTTTGGTCATGAGATTATCAAAAAGGATC
TTCACCTAGATCCTTTTAAATTAAAAATGAAGTTTTAAATCAATCTAAAGTATATATGAGTAAACTTGGT
CTGACAGTTACCAATGCTTAATCAGTGAGGCACCTATCTCAGCGATCTGTCTATTTCGTTCATCCATAGT
TGCCTGACTCCCCGTCGTGTAGATAACTACGATACGGGAGGGCTTACCATCTGGCCCCAGTGCTGCAATG
ATACCGCGAGACCCACGCTCACCGGCTCCAGATTTATCAGCAATAAACCAGCCAGCCGGAAGGGCCGAGC
GCAGAAGTGGTCCTGCAACTTTATCCGCCTCCATCCAGTCTATTAATTGTTGCCGGGAAGCTAGAGTAAG
TAGTTCGCCAGTTAATAGTTTGCGCAACGTTGTTGCCATTGCTACAGGCATCGTGGTGTCACGCTCGTCG
TTTGGTATGGCTTCATTCAGCTCCGGTTCCCAACGATCAAGGCGAGTTACATGATCCCCCATGTTGTGCA
AAAAAGCGGTTAGCTCCTTCGGTCCTCCGATCGTTGTCAGAAGTAAGTTGGCCGCAGTGTTATCACTCAT
GGTTATGGCAGCACTGCATAATTCTCTTACTGTCATGCCATCCGTAAGATGCTTTTCTGTGACTGGTGAG
TACTCAACCAAGTCATTCTGAGAATAGTGTATGCGGCGACCGAGTTGCTCTTGCCCGGCGTCAATACGGG
ATAATACCGCGCCACATAGCAGAACTTTAAAAGTGCTCATCATTGGAAAACGTTCTTCGGGGCGAAAACT
CTCAAGGATCTTACCGCTGTTGAGATCCAGTTCGATGTAACCCACTCGTGCACCCAACTGATCTTCAGCA
TCTTTTACTTTCACCAGCGTTTCTGGGTGAGCAAAAACAGGAAGGCAAAATGCCGCAAAAAAGGGAATAA
GGGCGACACGGAAATGTTGAATACTCATACTCTTCCTTTTTCAATATTATTGAAGCATTTATCAGGGTTA
TTGTCTCATGAGCGGATACATATTTGAATGTATTTAGAAAAATAAACAAATAGGGGTTCCGCGCACATTT
CCCCGAAAAGTGC
